Addgene plasmid #105373: pTEI068
Purpose: Synthetic biology
Depositing lab: Johannes Stuttmann. Depositing organization: Martin-Luther-Universitaet Halle-Wittenberg. Publication: Peripheral infrastructure vectors and an extended set of plant parts for the Modular Cloning system. Gantner J, Ordon J, Ilse T, Kretschmer C, Gruetzner R, Lofke C, Dagdas Y, Burstenbinder K, Marillonnet S, Stuttmann J. PLoS One. 2018 May 30;13(5):e0197185. doi: 10.1371/journal.pone.0197185. eCollection 2018. PubMed 29847550.
Backbone
  Vector backbone: pICH41295 (Engler et al., 2014)
  Vector type: Synthetic Biology
Growth in bacteria
  Bacterial resistance: Spectinomycin, 50 μg/mL
  Growth temperature: 37°C
  Growth strain: DH5alpha
  Copy number: High Copy
Gene/Insert
  Gene/Insert name: promotor (CUE1 (At5g33320; 2000bp)
  Species: A. thaliana (mustard weed)
  Mutation: BsaI/ BpiI restriction sites removed
  Cloning method: Restriction Enzyme; 5′ cloning site BpiI (destroyed during cloning); 3′ cloning site BpiI (destroyed during cloning)
  Sequencing primers: 5′ CTTTGAGTGAGCTGATACCG; 3′ GGGTTCCGCGCACATTTC
Terms and licenses: Academic/Nonprofit Terms; Industry Terms: Not Available to Industry
How to cite: pTEI068 was a gift from Johannes Stuttmann (Addgene plasmid # 105373 ; http://n2t.net/addgene:105373 ; RRID:Addgene_105373)
