[The description below was written by a language model from this plasmid's Addgene catalogue record and pLannotate feature annotations shown in this document.]
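Description:
pTEI068 is a Modular Cloning (MoClo) level 0 part plasmid for plant synthetic biology, built in the pICH41295 backbone. It is a small (about 4.2 kb), high-copy E. coli cloning vector that replicates from a ColE1/pUC-type origin and is selected with spectinomycin through the aadA aminoglycoside adenylyltransferase gene, which sits downstream of a bla (AmpR) promoter. The short integrase and gentamicin acetyltransferase fragments flagged next to aadA are best read as remnants of the integron context from which the resistance cassette was derived, and the small lacI fragment is likewise a vestigial piece of backbone sequence; none of these is a functional gene.

The payload is a roughly 2000 bp promoter fragment of the Arabidopsis thaliana CUE1 gene (At5g33320). The automated annotation does not label this region, but it corresponds to the unannotated stretch between the origin and the resistance cassette. The fragment was inserted via BpiI, with the sites destroyed during cloning. Internal BsaI and BpiI recognition sites were removed ("domesticated") so that the part is compatible with the Type IIS restriction enzymes used in Golden Gate assembly. In the MoClo system, such level 0 modules are typically released with BsaI and joined in a defined order with coding sequences, tags and terminators to build plant transcription units, which are then combined into multigene constructs. The record does not state the fusion-site overhangs or the expression pattern intended for this promoter. The plasmid carries no plant selection marker or T-DNA borders of its own, and it serves purely as a reusable promoter part in an extended plant parts collection.
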