Features (pLannotate 1.2.2; 6 found; start..end, strand, type, name):
    470..519     +  CDS            lacI (fragment): lac repressor; lacI; The lac repressor binds to the lac operator to inhibit transcription in E. coli. This inhibition can be relieved by adding lactose or isopropyl-β-D-thiogalactopyranoside (IPTG).
   2649..2753    +  promoter       AmpR promoter: bla
   2744..2824    -  CDS            int (fragment): INT2_ECOLX - Protein inferred from homology: Swiss-Prot protein existence level 3. Putative integrase believed to be involved in the insertion of antibiotic resistance genes into plasmids and transposons. From Escherichia coli.
   2912..2968    +  CDS            GmR (fragment): gentamycin acetyltransferase; aacC1; confers resistance to gentamycin
   2975..3763    +  CDS            aadA: S3AD_ECOLX - Experimental evidence at protein level: Swiss-Prot protein existence level 1. Mediates bacterial resistance to the antibiotics streptomycin and spectinomycin. From Escherichia coli.
   3937..287     +  rep_origin     ori (across the origin): high-copy-number ColE1/pMB1/pBR322/pUC origin of replication
>Addgene plasmid #105373 | pTEI068 | addgene full sequence | sequence record 206370 | Addgene NGS Result
CGCAGCGGTCGGGCTGAACGGGGGGTTCGTGCACACAGCCCAGCTTGGAGCGAACGACCTACACCGAACT
GAGATACCTACAGCGTGAGCTATGAGAAAGCGCCACGCTTCCCGAAGGGAGAAAGGCGGACAGGTATCCG
GTAAGCGGCAGGGTCGGAACAGGAGAGCGCACGAGGGAGCTTCCAGGGGGAAACGCCTGGTATCTTTATA
GTCCTGTCGGGTTTCGCCACCTCTGACTTGAGCGTCGATTTTTGTGATGCTCGTCAGGGGGGCGGAGCCT
ATGGAAAAACGCCAGCAACGCGGCCTTTTTACGGTTCCTGGCCTTTTGCTGGCCTTTTGCTCACATGTTC
TTTCCTGCGTTATCCCCTGATTCTGTGGATAACCGTATTACCGCCTTTGAGTGAGCTGATACCGCTCGCC
GCAGCCGAACGACCGAGCGCAGCGAGTCAGTGAGCGAGGAAGCGGAAGAGCGCCCAATACGCAAACCGCC
TCTCCCCGCGCGTTGGCCGATTCATTAATCACTCTGTGGTCTCAGGAGTACGTAAACTCTTGTAAACGGA
TCACACAAGAGTACGGAAACCTTAGTTACCGACAACTAAAAGTATACAATGATCAAACGGACATAAGTGG
ATTTGATTGGCAACTAGTAAAGTCAAATAGATATATAAATTGAAATAATAAATAAAATGGATACAAATTA
AAAGAAGTTTGACCCAAAAAAGAAGAAGAAATGGATACATAAGAGCTAATAAAAAGAAGGTTTAAACTTA
AAAAACAACTGGATTCTCTTTAACACAAAAAACTTGAGATGCATTTTGTTGACGCTAATGTTTGATAACA
TTGCTCCTTAGGCGTGCTATACTAGGGGTGTGAGCCAAAGCACAATTAGCCTTACCTAAATGAATTATTG
TGTTGCTTAGGCATGTTAAACTGAGAGTATGAGTGTAAACAAATATCAGCAAGTTCGTCCCAAAAATGAT
AAATTAAGCGATGAGGTAAAGAGATTCCTCTAATTTAAAAACCACGTAGCGCTAAACAATTAATCTAAGT
TTTGAATTATGATGCAGATATTGCTGATCGAGAATTTTACAACTAGGCAACCAAAGTTAAGAAATAGATT
GAGATTTTTGATTAGGTTGAGGCACAATAGGGTGTGGTTATGGTACATTGTTTTGTATAAGGATCATGTA
TGCGTGGGTGGTATGGGACTATGAGAGAATAATACGCGAACATGATCAATAAATATTGACAAGGTGGTTG
AAGAAAAAAAAAGATGAAACTCGGGTTCATATAGAAAAAAATCCAAAGCTGTGAATGATGCATGCAAAAT
TCGGATTAACCCATTTATTTCTTATGTATAAAATGATTAGTGCGTGAGATAAAAAAATACTCATGATAGA
TAGACTAGATAAAAAAATACTCATGATAAATAGACTAAGATTTTTATTAGGATTTTGTAAAAAAAAACCT
TCAAACTTGTTCATTTTTGCAATTTTATTTCCATTTCCAACAAATGTAAATTAATCCTATGAAGTATAAA
ATAATACGCATTATAACATTTTTGCCTATTTTTGCTATTATCAATTTTATAAAATATTGATATATAGTTT
TTTAAACCGAACTCGAAAAGAAGAGTTTAACCTTACCTTCAAAATTTTAAAAATATAATCTAATGTGTGT
GACCTTATAAACGTTTATAATATACGTATAAGGATCATATTGCGTATCATTTTAGACTTCAAATGATGAA
CCTGCATTTGTTGGAGATGAAGGATAAAATTCCAAAAATAGATTAGTTAAAGAATTTTTTTGCACAAAGC
CTATTTTTTTCTTTGATGTATGTAAGCTTATCAACTGAGGTTGGTCAAAAATGGATTGAATAAGAACATG
TCGACCATAAACCAAATAATTTAGGTTTTAGATGTTTTAACACTTTGCTAGAAGCCGAGTATATATAAAA
GGATATATGACTCAAGTTTTAGGACCGAATTTTGTATAGTTGGTTTGGATCTCCATAATCTCAGAGCTTG
GTGGTCAAGATTGTGCCTCGTAACCTCGTTATCCAAAAATGAAGTAGAATGTGAGTCGAATATCGTGAAT
TCGGTACCCTCTCGTTAGCTCATAGTGCGTTGAACCCTTTATCTCGAATTTGTCAAAACAAATTGATATT
TTGTCGTGAAAAAAAAAAGTTCAGACGAAAAATAGTGGTCACAAGTCTTGTTCGAATTGATACCCGAAAA
AACATCTTAACCAACTTAAAGTAAAAATTTAAAATCGGAAATTTAAATATTACCCTAAAGTTTTAAAAGG
CGGACTTTTCAACGAAGGTTTATGCTAAGGTTAAAAAAAATACAGAAACGCTTTCTCACATTTCCATTTC
AATAAATATATATCAGTCGCCACCCAAATTTCAGAATTGCTTCTCTTAGTATTTGCTTTCACCAACCCAC
TCGACGGAGTCTCCAACGCCTTCCTCCTCATTCTCCACTCTCACACCACCAACTTCTGATTCCAGATCTC
AACAATGTGAGACCACGAAGTGGCTCTTCAGTGGACGAAAGGGCCTCGTGATACGCCTATTTTTATAGGT
TAATGTCATGATAATAATGGTTTCTTAGACGTCAGGTGGCACTTTTCGGGGAAATGTGCGCGGAACCCCT
ATTTGTTTATTTTTCTAAATACATTCAAATATGTATCCGCTCATGAGACAATAACCCTGATAAATGCTTC
AATAATATTGAAAAAGGAAGAGTATGCGCTCACGCAACTGGTCCAGAACCTTGACCGAACGCAGCGGTGG
TAACGGCGCAGTGGCGGTTTTCATGGCTTGTTATGACTGTTTTTTTTTGGGGTACAGTCTATGCCTCGGG
CATCCAAGCAGCAAGCGCGTTACGCCGTGGGTCGATGTTTGATGTTATGGAGCAGCAACGATGTTACGCA
GCAGGGCAGTCGCCCTAAAACAAAGTTAAACATCATGAGGGAAGCGGTGATCGCCGAAGTATCGACTCAA
CTATCAGAGGTAGTTGGCGTCATCGAGCGCCATCTCGAACCGACGTTGCTGGCCGTACATTTGTACGGCT
CCGCAGTGGATGGCGGCCTGAAGCCACACAGCGATATTGATTTGCTGGTTACGGTGACCGTAAGGCTTGA
TGAAACAACGCGGCGAGCTTTGATCAACGACCTTTTGGAAACTTCGGCTTCCCCTGGAGAGAGCGAGATT
CTCCGCGCTGTAGAAGTCACCATTGTTGTGCACGACGACATCATTCCGTGGCGTTATCCAGCTAAGCGCG
AACTGCAATTTGGAGAATGGCAGCGCAATGACATTCTTGCAGGTATCTTCGAGCCAGCCACGATCGACAT
TGATCTGGCTATCTTGCTGACAAAAGCAAGAGAACATAGCGTTGCCTTGGTAGGTCCAGCGGCGGAGGAA
CTCTTTGATCCGGTTCCTGAACAGGATCTATTTGAGGCGCTAAATGAAACCTTAACGCTATGGAACTCGC
CGCCCGACTGGGCTGGCGATGAGCGAAATGTAGTGCTTACGTTGTCCCGCATTTGGTACAGCGCAGTAAC
CGGCAAAATCGCGCCGAAGGATGTCGCTGCCGACTGGGCAATGGAGCGCCTGCCGGCCCAGTATCAGCCC
GTCATACTTGAAGCTAGACAGGCTTATCTTGGACAAGAAGAAGATCGCTTGGCCTCGCGCGCAGATCAGT
TGGAAGAATTTGTCCATTACGTAAAAGGCGAGATCACCAAGGTAGTCGGCAAATAACTGTCAGACCAAGT
TTACTCATATATACTTTAGATTGATTTAAAACTTCATTTTTAATTTAAAAGGATCTAGGTGAAGATCCTT
TTTGATAATCTCATGACCAAAATCCCTTAACGTGAGTTTTCGTTCCACTGAGCGTCAGACCCCGTAGAAA
AGATCAAAGGATCTTCTTGAGATCCTTTTTTTCTGCGCGTAATCTGCTGCTTGCAAACAAAAAAACCACC
GCTACCAGCGGTGGTTTGTTTGCCGGATCAAGAGCTACCAACTCTTTTTCCGAAGGTAACTGGCTTCAGC
AGAGCGCAGATACCAAATACTGTTCTTCTAGTGTAGCCGTAGTTAGGCCACCACTTCAAGAACTCTGTAG
CACCGCCTACATACCTCGCTCTGCTAATCCTGTTACCAGTGGCTGCTGCCAGTGGCGATAAGTCGTGTCT
TACCGGGTTGGACTCAAGACGATAGTTACCGGATAAGG
